Addgene plasmid #140616: pAIDFA-CMV-NmScarlet-mAID
Purpose: Expression of OsTIR1F74A and mScarlet-mAID protein in DT40 cells under the control of CMV promoter
Depositing lab: Tatsuo Fukagawa. Publication: A super-sensitive auxin-inducible degron system with an engineered auxin-TIR1 pair. Nishimura K, Yamada R, Hagihara S, Iwasaki R, Uchida N, Kamura T, Takahashi K, Torii KU, Fukagawa T. Nucleic Acids Res. 2020 Oct 9;48(18):e108. doi: 10.1093/nar/gkaa748. PubMed 32941625.
Backbone
  Vector backbone: pEGFP-c1
  Backbone size w/o insert (bp): 5836
  Total vector size (bp): 7628
  Vector type: Mammalian Expression
  Selectable markers: Blasticidin
Growth in bacteria
  Bacterial resistance: Kanamycin, 50 μg/mL
  Growth temperature: 37°C
  Growth strain: DH5alpha
  Copy number: High Copy
Gene/Insert
  Gene/Insert name: OsTIR1 mutated F74A
  Species: oriza sativa
  Insert size (bp): 1725
Resource information
  A portion of this plasmid was derived from a plasmid made by: mScalet sequence comes from pmScarlet-C1(addgene: #85042)
Terms and licenses: Academic/Nonprofit Terms; Industry Terms: Not Available to Industry
Depositor comments: Please visit https://www.biorxiv.org/content/10.1101/2020.01.20.912113v1 for bioRxiv preprint.
How to cite: pAIDFA-CMV-NmScarlet-mAID was a gift from Tatsuo Fukagawa (Addgene plasmid # 140616 ; http://n2t.net/addgene:140616 ; RRID:Addgene_140616)
