[The description below was written by a language model from this plasmid's Addgene catalogue record and pLannotate feature annotations shown in this document.]
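Description:
pAIDFA-CMV-NmScarlet-mAID is a 7.6 kb mammalian-type expression plasmid built on the pEGFP-C1 backbone. It delivers both components of an auxin-inducible degron (AID) system from a single transcript, with chicken DT40 cells as the stated host. It is propagated in E. coli at high copy from a ColE1/pUC-type origin and selected with kanamycin. The resistance comes from the backbone's Tn5 NeoR/KanR gene, which is driven by a bacterial promoter alongside the SV40 early promoter and ends at the HSV TK polyadenylation signal. An f1 origin is also present.

The CMV enhancer/promoter drives a 1,725 bp open reading frame that the catalogue identifies as rice (Oryza sativa) TIR1 carrying the F74A substitution. The automated annotation labels this ORF as the related Arabidopsis auxin-receptor F-box protein AFB2, which most likely reflects homology matching rather than the true identity. A blasticidin S deaminase gene (bsr) lies a short distance downstream and provides the blasticidin selection listed for transfected cells. The record does not annotate how bsr is linked to the TIR1 reading frame. An EMCV IRES then directs translation of a red fluorescent protein fused at its C-terminus to the mini-AID degron from Arabidopsis IAA17, followed by an SV40 poly(A) signal. The feature table calls the fluorescent protein mScarlet-I, while the catalogue describes it as mScarlet derived from pmScarlet-C1.

In this system, TIR1 joins an SCF ubiquitin ligase and, when an auxin ligand is present, recruits mAID-tagged proteins for proteasomal degradation. The associated publication title indicates that the F74A variant is part of an engineered auxin–TIR1 pair with greatly increased sensitivity. The construct serves as a fluorescent reporter of degradation. The "N" in its name may indicate a design for N-terminal mScarlet-mAID tagging of a protein of interest, but the record does not state this.
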