Features (pLannotate 1.2.2; 17 found; start..end, strand, type, name):
      1..304     +  enhancer       CMV enhancer: human cytomegalovirus immediate early enhancer
    305..508     +  promoter       CMV promoter: human cytomegalovirus (CMV) immediate early promoter
    546..2270    +  CDS            AFB2: AFB2_ARATH - Also known as LRF2. Experimental evidence at protein level: Swiss-Prot protein existence level 1. Component of SCF(ASK-cullin-F-box) E3 ubiquitin ligase complexes, which may mediate the ubiquitination and subsequent proteasomal degradation of target proteins. Confers sensitivity to the virulent bacterial pathogen P.syringae (By similarity). Auxin receptor that mediates Aux/IAA proteins proteasomal degradation and auxin- regulated transcription. Involved in embryogenesis regulation by auxin. From Arabidopsis thaliana (Mouse-ear cress).
   2325..2744    +  CDS            bsr: BSR_BACCE - Experimental evidence at protein level: Swiss-Prot protein existence level 1. Catalyzes the deamination of the cytosine moiety of the antibiotics blasticidin S, cytomycin and acetylblasticidin S. From Bacillus cereus.
   2807..3393    +  misc_feature   IRES2: internal ribosome entry site (IRES) of the encephalomyocarditis virus (EMCV)
   3406..4101    +  CDS            mScarlet-I: mScarlet-I is a basic (constitutively fluorescent) red fluorescent protein published in 2016, derived from synthetic construct. It is reported to be a rapidly-maturing monomer with moderate acid sensitivity.
   4102..4305    +  CDS            mini-AID: minimal degron from the auxin-responsive IAA17 protein of Arabidopsis thaliana (Kubota et al., 2013) acts as an auxin-inducible degron (AID) in the presence of TIR1
   4356..4477    +  polyA_signal   SV40 poly(A) signal: SV40 polyadenylation signal
   4511..4939    -  rep_origin     f1 ori (sequence partly withheld): f1 bacteriophage origin of replication; arrow indicates direction of (+) strand synthesis
   4966..5070    +  promoter       AmpR promoter: bla
   5072..5429    +  promoter       SV40 promoter: SV40 enhancer and early promoter
   5464..6258    +  CDS            NeoR/KanR: aminoglycoside phosphotransferase from Tn5; aph(3')-II (or nptII); confers resistance to neomycin, kanamycin, and G418 (Geneticin®)
   6279..6431    +  CDS            ble (fragment): BLE_KLEPN - Experimental evidence at protein level: Swiss-Prot protein existence level 1. Binding protein with a strong affinity to the bleomycin family of antibiotics. Binds to CL990; an antimitotic-antibiotic compound. From Klebsiella pneumoniae.
   6490..6537    +  polyA_signal   HSV TK poly(A) signal: herpes simplex virus thymidine kinase polyadenylation signal (Cole and Stacy, 1985)
   6628..6644    -  polyA_signal   bGH poly(A) signal (fragment): bovine growth hormone polyadenylation signal
   6866..7454    +  rep_origin     ori: high-copy-number ColE1/pMB1/pBR322/pUC origin of replication
   7569..7628    +  enhancer       CMV enhancer (fragment): human cytomegalovirus immediate early enhancer
>Addgene plasmid #140616 | pAIDFA-CMV-NmScarlet-mAID | addgene full sequence | sequence record 311521 | Addgene NGS Result
CGTTACATAACTTACGGTAAATGGCCCGCCTGGCTGACCGCCCAACGACCCCCGCCCATTGACGTCAATA
ATGACGTATGTTCCCATAGTAACGCCAATAGGGACTTTCCATTGACGTCAATGGGTGGAGTATTTACGGT
AAACTGCCCACTTGGCAGTACATCAAGTGTATCATATGCCAAGTACGCCCCCTATTGACGTCAATGACGG
TAAATGGCCCGCCTGGCATTATGCCCAGTACATGACCTTATGGGACTTTCCTACTTGGCAGTACATCTAC
GTATTAGTCATCGCTATTACCATGGTGATGCGGTTTTGGCAGTACATCAATGGGCGTGGATAGCGGTTTG
ACTCACGGGGATTTCCAAGTCTCCACCCCATTGACGTCAATGGGAGTTTGTTTTGGCACCAAAATCAACG
GGACTTTCCAAAATGTCGTAACAACTCCGCCCCATTGACGCAAATGGGCGGTAGGCGTGTACGGTGGGAG
GTCTATATAAGCAGAGCTGGTTTAGTGAACCGTCAGATCCGCTAGCGCTGCCACCATGACATACTTTCCT
GAAGAGGTCGTCGAACACATTTTTAGCTTCCTGCCTGCACAGAGAGATAGAAACACAGTGAGCCTGGTCT
GCAAAGTGTGGTACGAGATCGAACGCCTGAGCCGGAGAGGAGTGTTCGTCGGCAACTGCTATGCTGTGAG
AGCAGGCAGGGTCGCCGCTAGGTTTCCAAATGTGCGCGCACTGACCGTCAAGGGGAAACCCCACGCCGCC
GACTTTAACCTGGTGCCCCCTGATTGGGGAGGATACGCCGGCCCTTGGATCGAGGCAGCCGCTCGCGGCT
GTCATGGACTGGAGGAACTGCGCATGAAGCGAATGGTGGTCTCTGACGAAAGTCTGGAGCTGCTGGCTCG
GAGCTTCCCTAGGTTTCGCGCACTGGTGCTGATTTCTTGCGAAGGCTTCAGCACCGATGGACTGGCAGCC
GTGGCCTCCCACTGTAAGCTGCTGCGGGAGCTGGACCTCCAGGAGAATGAAGTGGAGGATAGAGGCCCCA
GATGGCTGTCTTGCTTCCCAGACTCATGTACCAGCCTGGTGTCCCTGAACTTTGCCTGCATCAAAGGCGA
AGTGAATGCTGGGTCCCTGGAGCGGCTGGTCTCAAGAAGCCCCAACCTGAGGTCTCTGCGGCTGAACCGG
AGCGTGAGCGTGGACACTCTGGCTAAGATTCTGCTGAGAACCCCTAACCTGGAGGATCTGGGAACCGGCA
ATCTGACAGACGATTTCCAGACAGAATCCTACTTTAAACTGACTTCTGCCCTGGAGAAGTGTAAAATGCT
GAGGAGTCTGTCAGGATTCTGGGATGCTTCACCCGTGTGCCTGAGCTTTATCTACCCTCTGTGTGCACAG
CTGACAGGCCTGAACCTGAGCTATGCACCAACCCTGGACGCCAGTGATCTGACAAAGATGATCTCACGCT
GCGTGAAACTCCAGCGACTGTGGGTGCTGGACTGTATTTCCGATAAGGGGCTCCAGGTGGTCGCCAGCTC
CTGCAAGGACCTCCAGGAGCTGAGAGTGTTCCCATCTGATTTTTACGTGGCCGGATATAGTGCTGTCACT
GAGGAAGGCCTGGTGGCAGTCTCACTGGGATGCCCAAAGCTGAACAGCCTGCTGTATTTCTGTCATCAGA
TGACTAATGCTGCACTGGTGACCGTCGCCAAGAACTGCCCTAATTTCACCCGATTTCGGCTGTGTATTCT
GGAACCAGGCAAACCCGACGTGGTCACATCCCAGCCACTGGATGAAGGGTTTGGAGCTATCGTGAGAGAG
TGCAAGGGACTCCAGAGGCTGAGCATTTCCGGCCTGCTGACAGACAAAGTGTTCATGTACATCGGCAAGT
ATGCTAAGCAGCTGGAGATGCTGAGCATTGCATTTGCCGGAGACTCCGATAAGGGCATGATGCACGTGAT
GAACGGGTGTAAGAATCTGCGAAAACTGGAAATCCGGGACAGCCCTTTCGGGGATGCCGCTCTGCTGGGA
AACTTTGCCAGATACGAGACAATGAGGAGCCTGTGGATGTCTAGTTGCAATGTGACTCTGAAGGGCTGTC
AGGTCCTGGCTAGTAAAATGCCTATGCTGAACGTGGAAGTCATTAATGAGCGGGACGGGTCTAACGAAAT
GGAGGAAAATCATGGCGACCTGCCAAAGGTGGAGAAACTGTATGTGTATCGGACCACCGCAGGGGCAAGA
GATGATGCTCCCAACTTTGTGAAGATTCTGGAGGGCCGCGGCAGCCTGCTGACCTGCGGCGACGTGGAGG
AGAACCCCGGCCCCATGAAAACATTTAACATTTCTCAACAAGATCTAGAATTAGTAGAAGTAGCGACAGA
GAAGATTACAATGCTTTATGAGGATAATAAACATCATGTGGGAGCGGCAATTCGTACGAAAACAGGAGAA
ATCATTTCGGCAGTACATATTGAAGCGTATATAGGACGAGTAACTGTTTGTGCAGAAGCCATTGCGATTG
GTAGTGCAGTTTCGAATGGACAAAAGGATTTTGACACGATTGTAGCTGTTAGACACCCTTATTCTGACGA
AGTAGATAGAAGTATTCGAGTGGTAAGTCCTTGTGGTATGTGTAGGGAGTTGATTTCAGACTATGCACCA
GATTGTTTTGTGTTAATAGAAATGAATGGCAAGTTAGTCAAAACTACGATTGAAGAACTCATTCCACTCA
AATATACCCGAAATTAAGGATCTTTTTCCCTCTGCCAAAAATTATGGGGACATCATGAAGCCCCTTGAGG
GATCCGCCCCTCTCCCTCCCCCCCCCCTAACGTTACTGGCCGAAGCCGCTTGGAATAAGGCCGGTGTGCG
TTTGTCTATATGTTATTTTCCACCATATTGCCGTCTTTTGGCAATGTGAGGGCCCGGAAACCTGGCCCTG
TCTTCTTGACGAGCATTCCTAGGGGTCTTTCCCCTCTCGCCAAAGGAATGCAAGGTCTGTTGAATGTCGT
GAAGGAAGCAGTTCCTCTGGAAGCTTCTTGAAGACAAACAACGTCTGTAGCGACCCTTTGCAGGCAGCGG
AACCCCCCACCTGGCGACAGGTGCCTCTGCGGCCAAAAGCCACGTGTATAAGATACACCTGCAAAGGCGG
CACAACCCCAGTGCCACGTTGTGAGTTGGATAGTTGTGGAAAGAGTCAAATGGCTCTCCTCAAGCGTATT
CAACAAGGGGCTGAAGGATGCCCAGAAGGTACCCCATTGTATGGGATCTGATCTGGGGCCTCGGTACACA
TGCTTTACATGTGTTTAGTCGAGGTTAAAAAAACGTCTAGGCCCCCCGAACCACGGGGACGTGGTTTTCC
TTTGAAAAACACGATGATAATATGGCCACAACCATGTGCGATAACATGGTGAGCAAGGGCGAGGCAGTGA
TCAAGGAGTTCATGCGGTTCAAGGTGCACATGGAGGGCTCCATGAACGGCCACGAGTTCGAGATCGAGGG
CGAGGGCGAGGGCCGCCCCTACGAGGGCACCCAGACCGCCAAGCTGAAGGTGACCAAGGGTGGCCCCCTG
CCCTTCTCCTGGGACATCCTGTCCCCTCAGTTCATGTACGGCTCCAGGGCCTTCATCAAGCACCCCGCCG
ACATCCCCGACTACTATAAGCAGTCCTTCCCCGAGGGCTTCAAGTGGGAGCGCGTGATGAACTTCGAGGA
CGGCGGCGCCGTGACCGTGACCCAGGACACCTCCCTGGAGGACGGCACCCTGATCTACAAGGTGAAGCTC
CGCGGCACCAACTTCCCTCCTGACGGCCCCGTAATGCAGAAGAAGACAATGGGCTGGGAAGCGTCCACCG
AGCGGTTGTACCCCGAGGACGGCGTGCTGAAGGGCGACATTAAGATGGCCCTGCGCCTGAAGGACGGCGG
CCGCTACCTGGCGGACTTCAAGACCACCTACAAGGCCAAGAAGCCCGTGCAGATGCCCGGCGCCTACAAC
GTCGACCGCAAGTTGGACATCACCTCCCACAACGAGGACTACACCGTGGTGGAACAGTACGAACGCTCCG
AGGGCCGCCACTCCACCGGCGGCATGGACGAGCTGTACAAGAAGGAGAAGAGTGCTTGTCCTAAAGATCC
AGCCAAACCTCCGGCCAAGGCACAAGTTGTGGGATGGCCACCGGTGAGATCATACCGGAAGAACGTGATG
GTTTCCTGCCAAAAATCAAGCGGTGGCCCGGAGGCGGCGGCGTTCGTGAAGGTATCAATGGACGGAGCAC
CGTACTTGAGGAAAATCGATTTGAGGATGTATAAAGGAGCTGGTGCAGGCGCTGGAGCGGGTGCCGATAT
CCAATTGTTGTTGTTAACTTGTTTATTGCAGCTTATAATGGTTACAAATAAAGCAATAGCATCACAAATT
TCACAAATAAAGCATTTTTTTCACTGCATTCTAGTTGTGGTTTGTCCAAACTCATCAATGTATCTTAAGG
CGTAAATTGTAAGCGTTAATATTTTGTTAAAATTCGCGTTAAATTTTTGTTAAATCAGCTCATTTTTTAA
CCAATAGGCCGAAATCGGCAAAATCCCTTATAAATCAAAAGAATAGACCGAGATAGGGT
[37 nt withheld, positions 4610-4646]
AAAGAACGTGGACTCCAACGTCAAAGG
[49 nt withheld, positions 4674-4722]
T
[91 nt withheld, positions 4724-4814]
G
[124 nt withheld, positions 4816-4939]
CAGGTGGCACTTTTCGGGGAAATGTGCGCGGAACCCCTATTTGTTTATTTTTCTAAATACATTCAAATAT
GTATCCGCTCATGAGACAATAACCCTGATAAATGCTTCAATAATATTGAAAAAGGAAGAGTCCTGAGGCG
GAAAGAACCAGCTGTGGAATGTGTGTCAGTTAGGGTGTGGAAAGTCCCCAGGCTCCCCAGCAGGCAGAAG
TATGCAAAGCATGCATCTCAATTAGTCAGCAACCAGGTGTGGAAAGTCCCCAGGCTCCCCAGCAGGCAGA
AGTATGCAAAGCATGCATCTCAATTAGTCAGCAACCATAGTCCCGCCCCTAACTCCGCCCATCCCGCCCC
TAACTCCGCCCAGTTCCGCCCATTCTCCGCCCCATGGCTGACTAATTTTTTTTATTTATGCAGAGGCCGA
GGCCGCCTCGGCCTCTGAGCTATTCCAGAAGTAGTGAGGAGGCTTTTTTGGAGGCCTAGGCTTTTGCAAA
GATCGATCAAGAGACAGGATGAGGATCGTTTCGCATGATTGAACAAGATGGATTGCACGCAGGTTCTCCG
GCCGCTTGGGTGGAGAGGCTATTCGGCTATGACTGGGCACAACAGACAATCGGCTGCTCTGATGCCGCCG
TGTTCCGGCTGTCAGCGCAGGGGCGCCCGGTTCTTTTTGTCAAGACCGACCTGTCCGGTGCCCTGAATGA
ACTGCAAGACGAGGCAGCGCGGCTATCGTGGCTGGCCACGACGGGCGTTCCTTGCGCAGCTGTGCTCGAC
GTTGTCACTGAAGCGGGAAGGGACTGGCTGCTATTGGGCGAAGTGCCGGGGCAGGATCTCCTGTCATCTC
ACCTTGCTCCTGCCGAGAAAGTATCCATCATGGCTGATGCAATGCGGCGGCTGCATACGCTTGATCCGGC
TACCTGCCCATTCGACCACCAAGCGAAACATCGCATCGAGCGAGCACGTACTCGGATGGAAGCCGGTCTT
GTCGATCAGGATGATCTGGACGAAGAGCATCAGGGGCTCGCGCCAGCCGAACTGTTCGCCAGGCTCAAGG
CGAGCATGCCCGACGGCGAGGATCTCGTCGTGACCCATGGCGATGCCTGCTTGCCGAATATCATGGTGGA
AAATGGCCGCTTTTCTGGATTCATCGACTGTGGCCGGCTGGGTGTGGCGGACCGCTATCAGGACATAGCG
TTGGCTACCCGTGATATTGCTGAAGAGCTTGGCGGCGAATGGGCTGACCGCTTCCTCGTGCTTTACGGTA
TCGCCGCTCCCGATTCGCAGCGCATCGCCTTCTATCGCCTTCTTGACGAGTTCTTCTGAGCGGGACTCTG
GGGTTCGAAATGACCGACCAAGCGACGCCCAACCTGCCATCACGAGATTTCGATTCCACCGCCGCCTTCT
ATGAAAGGTTGGGCTTCGGAATCGTTTTCCGGGACGCCGGCTGGATGATCCTCCAGCGCGGGGATCTCAT
GCTGGAGTTCTTCGCCCACCCTAGGGGGAGGCTAACTGAAACACGGAAGGAGACAATACCGGAAGGAACC
CGCGCTATGACGGCAATAAAAAGACAGAATAAAACGCACGGTGTTGGGTCGTTTGTTCATAAACGCGGGG
TTCGGTCCCAGGGCTGGCACTCTGTCGATACCCCACCGAGACCCCATTGGGGCCAATACGCCCGCGTTTC
TTCCTTTTCCCCACCCCACCCCCCAAGTTCGGGTGAAGGCCCAGGGCTCGCAGCCAACGTCGGGGCGGCA
GGCCCTGCCATAGCCTCAGGTTACTCATATATACTTTAGATTGATTTAAAACTTCATTTTTAATTTAAAA
GGATCTAGGTGAAGATCCTTTTTGATAATCTCATGACCAAAATCCCTTAACGTGAGTTTTCGTTCCACTG
AGCGTCAGACCCCGTAGAAAAGATCAAAGGATCTTCTTGAGATCCTTTTTTTCTGCGCGTAATCTGCTGC
TTGCAAACAAAAAAACCACCGCTACCAGCGGTGGTTTGTTTGCCGGATCAAGAGCTACCAACTCTTTTTC
CGAAGGTAACTGGCTTCAGCAGAGCGCAGATACCAAATACTGTTCTTCTAGTGTAGCCGTAGTTAGGCCA
CCACTTCAAGAACTCTGTAGCACCGCCTACATACCTCGCTCTGCTAATCCTGTTACCAGTGGCTGCTGCC
AGTGGCGATAAGTCGTGTCTTACCGGGTTGGACTCAAGACGATAGTTACCGGATAAGGCGCAGCGGTCGG
GCTGAACGGGGGGTTCGTGCACACAGCCCAGCTTGGAGCGAACGACCTACACCGAACTGAGATACCTACA
GCGTGAGCTATGAGAAAGCGCCACGCTTCCCGAAGGGAGAAAGGCGGACAGGTATCCGGTAAGCGGCAGG
GTCGGAACAGGAGAGCGCACGAGGGAGCTTCCAGGGGGAAACGCCTGGTATCTTTATAGTCCTGTCGGGT
TTCGCCACCTCTGACTTGAGCGTCGATTTTTGTGATGCTCGTCAGGGGGGCGGAGCCTATGGAAAAACGC
CAGCAACGCGGCCTTTTTACGGTTCCTGGCCTTTTGCTGGCCTTTTGCTCACATGTTCTTTCCTGCGTTA
TCCCCTGATTCTGTGGATAACCGTATTACCGCCATGCATTAGTTATTAATAGTAATCAATTACGGGGTCA
TTAGTTCATAGCCCATATATGGAGTTCCG
